Addgene plasmid #165013: HLA_DRB1_04_01
Purpose: Expression of HLA-DRB1*04:01 cDNA
Depositing lab: Matthew Meyerson. Depositing organization: Dana-Farber Cancer Institute. Publication: Antigen identification for HLA class I- and HLA class II-restricted T cell receptors using cytokine-capturing antigen-presenting cells. Lee MN, Meyerson M. Sci Immunol. 2021 Jan 22;6(55). pii: 6/55/eabf4001. doi: 10.1126/sciimmunol.abf4001. PubMed 33483338.
Backbone
  Vector backbone: pLX303 (Addgene #25897)
  Backbone size w/o insert (bp): 9335
  Vector type: Mammalian Expression, Lentiviral
  Selectable markers: Blasticidin
Growth in bacteria
  Bacterial resistance: Ampicillin, 100 μg/mL
  Growth temperature: 30°C
  Growth strain: NEB Stable
  Copy number: High Copy
Gene/Insert
  Gene/Insert name: HLA-DRB1*04:01
  Species: H. sapiens (human)
  Insert size (bp): 801
  Entrez Gene: HLA-DRB1 (a.k.a. DRB1, HLA-DR1B, HLA-DRB, SS1)
Terms and licenses: Academic/Nonprofit Terms; Industry Terms: Not Available to Industry
How to cite: HLA_DRB1_04_01 was a gift from Matthew Meyerson (Addgene plasmid # 165013 ; http://n2t.net/addgene:165013 ; RRID:Addgene_165013)
