[The description below was written by a language model from this plasmid's Addgene catalogue record and pLannotate feature annotations shown in this document.]
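Description:
HLA_DRB1_04_01 is a third-generation, self-inactivating lentiviral expression plasmid built on the pLX303 backbone and carrying the human HLA-DRB1*04:01 cDNA, which encodes the beta chain of an HLA-DR class II molecule. In bacteria it is maintained through a high-copy ColE1/pUC-type origin with ampicillin selection (β-lactamase under its own promoter). It also contains an f1 origin and remnants of a lac/lacZα cloning region flanked by T7 and T3 promoters. An SV40 origin and SV40 polyadenylation signal lie downstream of the viral cassette.

The transfer cassette begins with an RSV promoter fused to a truncated HIV-1 5' LTR, which makes genomic RNA production in packaging cells Tat-independent. This is followed by the Ψ packaging signal with a partial gag sequence and by the Rev response element for Rev-dependent nuclear export. Inside the provirus, a human PGK promoter drives blasticidin S deaminase, so transduced mammalian cells can be selected with blasticidin. A cPPT/CTS element, which aids nuclear import of the reverse-transcribed genome, sits ahead of the CMV enhancer/promoter that drives the roughly 800 bp HLA-DRB1 open reading frame. No epitope tag or reporter is annotated on the insert. A WPRE downstream of the coding sequence enhances transcript stability and expression, and the ΔU3 3' LTR inactivates the viral promoter after integration.

The stated purpose is expression of this allele's cDNA. The associated publication concerns identifying antigens for HLA class I- and class II-restricted T cell receptors using engineered antigen-presenting cells, which is consistent with stably introducing a defined class II allele into such cells. The sequenced record is 8,461 nt, shorter than the listed size of the empty backbone; the record does not explain this difference.
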