Features (pLannotate 1.2.2; 28 found; start..end, strand, type, name):
     65..368     +  enhancer       CMV enhancer: human cytomegalovirus immediate early enhancer
    369..572     +  promoter       CMV promoter: human cytomegalovirus (CMV) immediate early promoter
    612..1409    +  CDS            HLA-DRB1: DRB1_HUMAN - Experimental evidence at protein level: Swiss-Prot protein existence level 1. (Microbial infection) Acts as a receptor for Epstein-Barr virus on lymphocytes. From Homo sapiens (Human).
   1468..2056    +  misc_feature   WPRE: woodchuck hepatitis virus posttranscriptional regulatory element
   2107..2126    +  misc_feature   cPPT/CTS (fragment): central polypurine tract and central termination sequence of HIV-1
   2128..2361    +  LTR            3' LTR (ΔU3): self-inactivating 3' long terminal repeat (LTR) from HIV-1
   2439..2560    +  polyA_signal   SV40 poly(A) signal: SV40 polyadenylation signal
   2600..2735    +  rep_origin     SV40 ori: SV40 origin of replication
   2756..2774    -  promoter       T7 promoter: promoter for bacteriophage T7 RNA polymerase
   2782..2937    +  CDS            lacZα (fragment): LacZα fragment of β-galactosidase; lacZ fragment
   2942..3370    +  rep_origin     f1 ori (sequence partly withheld): f1 bacteriophage origin of replication; arrow indicates direction of (+) strand synthesis
   3423..3527    +  promoter       AmpR promoter: bla
   3528..4388    +  CDS            AmpR: β-lactamase; bla; confers resistance to ampicillin, carbenicillin, and related antibiotics
   4559..5147    +  rep_origin     ori: high-copy-number ColE1/pMB1/pBR322/pUC origin of replication
   5330..5422    +  CDS            lacI (fragment): lac repressor; lacI; The lac repressor binds to the lac operator to inhibit transcription in E. coli. This inhibition can be relieved by adding lactose or isopropyl-β-D-thiogalactopyranoside (IPTG).
   5435..5456    +  protein_bind   CAP binding site: CAP binding activates transcription in the presence of cAMP. E. coli catabolite activator protein
   5471..5501    +  promoter       lac promoter: promoter for the E. coli lac operon
   5509..5525    +  protein_bind   lac operator: The lac repressor binds to the lac operator to inhibit transcription in E. coli. This inhibition can be relieved by adding lactose or isopropyl-β-D-thiogalactopyranoside (IPTG). lac repressor encoded by lacI
   5570..5588    +  promoter       T3 promoter: promoter for bacteriophage T3 RNA polymerase
   5616..5842    +  promoter       RSV promoter: Rous sarcoma virus enhancer/promoter
   5843..6023    +  LTR            5' LTR (truncated): truncated 5' long terminal repeat (LTR) from HIV-1
   6070..6195    +  misc_feature   HIV-1 Ψ: packaging signal of human immunodeficiency virus type 1
   6179..6542    +  CDS            HIV-1 gag (fragment): gag protein from human immunodeficiency virus 1; gag
   6688..6921    +  misc_feature   RRE: The Rev response element (RRE) of HIV-1 allows for Rev-dependent mRNA export from the nucleus to the cytoplasm.
   7298..7324    +  CDS            Rev (fragment): human immunodeficiency virus 1 (HIV-1) Rev protein; rev; enhances nuclear export of unspliced and incompletely spliced viral mRNAs
   7325..7825    +  promoter       hPGK promoter: human phosphoglycerate kinase 1 promoter
   7837..8232    +  CDS            BSD: blasticidin S deaminase; Aspergillus terreus BSD; confers resistance to blasticidin
   8292..8409    +  misc_feature   cPPT/CTS: central polypurine tract and central termination sequence of HIV-1
>Addgene plasmid #165013 | HLA_DRB1_04_01 | addgene full sequence | sequence record 327885 | Addgene NGS Result
CCCGGGGTTATTAATAGTAATCAATTACGGGGTCATTAGTTCATAGCCCATATATGGAGTTCCGCGTTAC
ATAACTTACGGTAAATGGCCCGCCTGGCTGACCGCCCAACGACCCCCGCCCATTGACGTCAATAATGACG
TATGTTCCCATAGTAACGCCAATAGGGACTTTCCATTGACGTCAATGGGTGGAGTATTTACGGTAAACTG
CCCACTTGGCAGTACATCAAGTGTATCATATGCCAAGTACGCCCCCTATTGACGTCAATGACGGTAAATG
GCCCGCCTGGCATTATGCCCAGTACATGACCTTATGGGACTTTCCTACTTGGCAGTACATCTACGTATTA
GTCATCGCTATTACCATGGTGATGCGGTTTTGGCAGTACATCAATGGGCGTGGATAGCGGTTTGACTCAC
GGGGATTTCCAAGTCTCCACCCCATTGACGTCAATGGGAGTTTGTTTTGGCACCAAAATCAACGGGACTT
TCCAAAATGTCGTAACAACTCCGCCCCATTGACGCAAATGGGCGGTAGGCGTGTACGGTGGGAGGTCTAT
ATAAGCAGAGCTCTCTGGCTAACTGTCGGGATCAACAAGTTTGCCGCCACCATGGTGTGTCTGAAGTTCC
CTGGAGGCTCCTGCATGGCAGCTCTGACAGTGACACTGATGGTGCTGAGCTCCCCACTGGCTTTGGCTGG
GGACACCCGACCACGTTTCTTGGAGCAGGTTAAACATGAGTGTCATTTCTTCAACGGGACGGAGCGGGTG
CGGTTCCTGGACAGATACTTCTATCACCAAGAGGAGTACGTGCGCTTCGACAGCGACGTGGGGGAGTACC
GGGCGGTGACGGAGCTGGGGCGGCCTGATGCCGAGTACTGGAACAGCCAGAAGGACCTCCTGGAGCAGAA
GCGGGCCGCGGTGGACACCTACTGCAGACACAACTACGGGGTTGGTGAGAGCTTCACAGTGCAGCGGCGA
GTCTATCCTGAGGTGACTGTGTATCCTGCAAAGACCCAGCCCCTGCAGCACCACAACCTCCTGGTCTGCT
CTGTGAATGGTTTCTATCCAGGCAGCATTGAAGTCAGGTGGTTCCGGAACGGCCAGGAAGAGAAGACTGG
GGTGGTGTCCACAGGCCTGATCCAGAATGGAGACTGGACCTTCCAGACCCTGGTGATGCTGGAAACAGTT
CCTCGGAGTGGAGAGGTTTACACCTGCCAAGTGGAGCACCCAAGCCTGACGAGCCCTCTCACAGTGGAAT
GGAGAGCACGGTCTGAATCTGCACAGAGCAAGATGCTGAGTGGAGTCGGGGGCTTCGTGCTGGGCCTGCT
CTTCCTTGGGGCCGGGCTGTTCATCTACTTCAGGAATCAGAAAGGACACTCTGGACTTCAGCCAACAGGA
TTCCTGAGCTGATGTACAAAGTGGTTTAGTAATGAGCTAGCGCTAACCGGTGGCGCGTTAAGTCGACAAT
CAACCTCTGGATTACAAAATTTGTGAAAGATTGACTGGTATTCTTAACTATGTTGCTCCTTTTACGCTAT
GTGGATACGCTGCTTTAATGCCTTTGTATCATGCTATTGCTTCCCGTATGGCTTTCATTTTCTCCTCCTT
GTATAAATCCTGGTTGCTGTCTCTTTATGAGGAGTTGTGGCCCGTTGTCAGGCAACGTGGCGTGGTGTGC
ACTGTGTTTGCTGACGCAACCCCCACTGGTTGGGGCATTGCCACCACCTGTCAGCTCCTTTCCGGGACTT
TCGCTTTCCCCCTCCCTATTGCCACGGCGGAACTCATCGCCGCCTGCCTTGCCCGCTGCTGGACAGGGGC
TCGGCTGTTGGGCACTGACAATTCCGTGGTGTTGTCGGGGAAATCATCGTCCTTTCCTTGGCTGCTCGCC
TGTGTTGCCACCTGGATTCTGCGCGGGACGTCCTTCTGCTACGTCCCTTCGGCCCTCAATCCAGCGGACC
TTCCTTCCCGCGGCCTGCTGCCGGCTCTGCGGCCTCTTCCGCGTCTTCGCCTTCGCCCTCAGACGAGTCG
GATCTCCCTTTGGGCCGCCTCCCCGCGTCGACTTTAAGACCAATGACTTACAAGGCAGCTGTAGATCTTA
GCCACTTTTTAAAAGAAAAGGGGGGACTGGAAGGGCTAATTCACTCCCAACGAAGACAAGATCTGCTTTT
TGCTTGTACTGGGTCTCTCTGGTTAGACCAGATCTGAGCCTGGGAGCTCTCTGGCTAACTAGGGAACCCA
CTGCTTAAGCCTCAATAAAGCTTGCCTTGAGTGCTTCAAGTAGTGTGTGCCCGTCTGTTGTGTGACTCTG
GTAACTAGAGATCCCTCAGACCCTTTTAGTCAGTGTGGAAAATCTCTAGCAGTACGTATAGTAGTTCATG
TCATCTTATTATTCAGTATTTATAACTTGCAAAGAAATGAATATCAGAGAGTGAGAGGAACTTGTTTATT
GCAGCTTATAATGGTTACAAATAAAGCAATAGCATCACAAATTTCACAAATAAAGCATTTTTTTCACTGC
ATTCTAGTTGTGGTTTGTCCAAACTCATCAATGTATCTTATCATGTCTGGCTCTAGCTATCCCGCCCCTA
ACTCCGCCCATCCCGCCCCTAACTCCGCCCAGTTCCGCCCATTCTCCGCCCCATGGCTGACTAATTTTTT
TTATTTATGCAGAGGCCGAGGCCGCCTCGGCCTCTGAGCTATTCCAGAAGTAGTGAGGAGGCTTTTTTGG
AGGCCTAGGGACGTACCCAATTCGCCCTATAGTGAGTCGTATTACGCGCGCTCACTGGCCGTCGTTTTAC
AACGTCGTGACTGGGAAAACCCTGGCGTTACCCAACTTAATCGCCTTGCAGCACATCCCCCTTTCGCCAG
CTGGCGTAATAGCGAAGAGGCCCGCACCGATCGCCCTTCCCAACAGTTGCGCAGCCTGAATGGCGAATGG
G
[124 nt withheld, positions 2942-3065]
C
[91 nt withheld, positions 3067-3157]
A
[49 nt withheld, positions 3159-3207]
CCTTTGACGTTGGAGTCCACGTTCTTT
[37 nt withheld, positions 3235-3271]
ACCCTATCTCGGTCTATTCTTTTGATTTATAAGGGATTTTGCCGATTTCGGCCTATTGGTTAAAAAATGA
GCTGATTTAACAAAAATTTAACGCGAATTTTAACAAAATATTAACGCTTACAATTTAGGTGGCACTTTTC
GGGGAAATGTGCGCGGAACCCCTATTTGTTTATTTTTCTAAATACATTCAAATATGTATCCGCTCATGAG
ACAATAACCCTGATAAATGCTTCAATAATATTGAAAAAGGAAGAGTATGAGTATTCAACATTTCCGTGTC
GCCCTTATTCCCTTTTTTGCGGCATTTTGCCTTCCTGTTTTTGCTCACCCAGAAACGCTGGTGAAAGTAA
AAGATGCTGAAGATCAGTTGGGTGCACGAGTGGGTTACATCGAACTGGATCTCAACAGCGGTAAGATCCT
TGAGAGTTTTCGCCCCGAAGAACGTTTTCCAATGATGAGCACTTTTAAAGTTCTGCTATGTGGCGCGGTA
TTATCCCGTATTGACGCCGGGCAAGAGCAACTCGGTCGCCGCATACACTATTCTCAGAATGACTTGGTTG
AGTACTCACCAGTCACAGAAAAGCATCTTACGGATGGCATGACAGTAAGAGAATTATGCAGTGCTGCCAT
AACCATGAGTGATAACACTGCGGCCAACTTACTTCTGACAACGATCGGAGGACCGAAGGAGCTAACCGCT
TTTTTGCACAACATGGGGGATCATGTAACTCGCCTTGATCGTTGGGAACCGGAGCTGAATGAAGCCATAC
CAAACGACGAGCGTGACACCACGATGCCTGTAGCAATGGCAACAACGTTGCGCAAACTATTAACTGGCGA
ACTACTTACTCTAGCTTCCCGGCAACAATTAATAGACTGGATGGAGGCGGATAAAGTTGCAGGACCACTT
CTGCGCTCGGCCCTTCCGGCTGGCTGGTTTATTGCTGATAAATCTGGAGCCGGTGAGCGTGGGTCTCGCG
GTATCATTGCAGCACTGGGGCCAGATGGTAAGCCCTCCCGTATCGTAGTTATCTACACGACGGGGAGTCA
GGCAACTATGGATGAACGAAATAGACAGATCGCTGAGATAGGTGCCTCACTGATTAAGCATTGGTAACTG
TCAGACCAAGTTTACTCATATATACTTTAGATTGATTTAAAACTTCATTTTTAATTTAAAAGGATCTAGG
TGAAGATCCTTTTTGATAATCTCATGACCAAAATCCCTTAACGTGAGTTTTCGTTCCACTGAGCGTCAGA
CCCCGTAGAAAAGATCAAAGGATCTTCTTGAGATCCTTTTTTTCTGCGCGTAATCTGCTGCTTGCAAACA
AAAAAACCACCGCTACCAGCGGTGGTTTGTTTGCCGGATCAAGAGCTACCAACTCTTTTTCCGAAGGTAA
CTGGCTTCAGCAGAGCGCAGATACCAAATACTGTTCTTCTAGTGTAGCCGTAGTTAGGCCACCACTTCAA
GAACTCTGTAGCACCGCCTACATACCTCGCTCTGCTAATCCTGTTACCAGTGGCTGCTGCCAGTGGCGAT
AAGTCGTGTCTTACCGGGTTGGACTCAAGACGATAGTTACCGGATAAGGCGCAGCGGTCGGGCTGAACGG
GGGGTTCGTGCACACAGCCCAGCTTGGAGCGAACGACCTACACCGAACTGAGATACCTACAGCGTGAGCT
ATGAGAAAGCGCCACGCTTCCCGAAGGGAGAAAGGCGGACAGGTATCCGGTAAGCGGCAGGGTCGGAACA
GGAGAGCGCACGAGGGAGCTTCCAGGGGGAAACGCCTGGTATCTTTATAGTCCTGTCGGGTTTCGCCACC
TCTGACTTGAGCGTCGATTTTTGTGATGCTCGTCAGGGGGGCGGAGCCTATGGAAAAACGCCAGCAACGC
GGCCTTTTTACGGTTCCTGGCCTTTTGCTGGCCTTTTGCTCACATGTTCTTTCCTGCGTTATCCCCTGAT
TCTGTGGATAACCGTATTACCGCCTTTGAGTGAGCTGATACCGCTCGCCGCAGCCGAACGACCGAGCGCA
GCGAGTCAGTGAGCGAGGAAGCGGAAGAGCGCCCAATACGCAAACCGCCTCTCCCCGCGCGTTGGCCGAT
TCATTAATGCAGCTGGCACGACAGGTTTCCCGACTGGAAAGCGGGCAGTGAGCGCAACGCAATTAATGTG
AGTTAGCTCACTCATTAGGCACCCCAGGCTTTACACTTTATGCTTCCGGCTCGTATGTTGTGTGGAATTG
TGAGCGGATAACAATTTCACACAGGAAACAGCTATGACCATGATTACGCCAAGCGCGCAATTAACCCTCA
CTAAAGGGAACAAAAGCTGGAGCTGCAAGCTTAATGTAGTCTTATGCAATACTCTTGTAGTCTTGCAACA
TGGTAACGATGAGTTAGCAACATGCCTTACAAGGAGAGAAAAAGCACCGTGCATGCCGATTGGTGGAAGT
AAGGTGGTACGATCGTGCCTTATTAGGAAGGCAACAGACGGGTCTGACATGGATTGGACGAACCACTGAA
TTGCCGCATTGCAGAGATATTGTATTTAAGTGCCTAGCTCGATACATAAACGGGTCTCTCTGGTTAGACC
AGATCTGAGCCTGGGAGCTCTCTGGCTAACTAGGGAACCCACTGCTTAAGCCTCAATAAAGCTTGCCTTG
AGTGCTTCAAGTAGTGTGTGCCCGTCTGTTGTGTGACTCTGGTAACTAGAGATCCCTCAGACCCTTTTAG
TCAGTGTGGAAAATCTCTAGCAGTGGCGCCCGAACAGGGACTTGAAAGCGAAAGGGAAACCAGAGGAGCT
CTCTCGACGCAGGACTCGGCTTGCTGAAGCGCGCACGGCAAGAGGCGAGGGGCGGCGACTGGTGAGTACG
CCAAAAATTTTGACTAGCGGAGGCTAGAAGGAGAGAGATGGGTGCGAGAGCGTCAGTATTAAGCGGGGGA
GAATTAGATCGCGATGGGAAAAAATTCGGTTAAGGCCAGGGGGAAAGAAAAAATATAAATTAAAACATAT
AGTATGGGCAAGCAGGGAGCTAGAACGATTCGCAGTTAATCCTGGCCTGTTAGAAACATCAGAAGGCTGT
AGACAAATACTGGGACAGCTACAACCATCCCTTCAGACAGGATCAGAAGAACTTAGATCATTATATAATA
CAGTAGCAACCCTCTATTGTGTGCATCAAAGGATAGAGATAAAAGACACCAAGGAAGCTTTAGACAAGAT
AGAGGAAGAGCAAAACAAAAGTAAGACCACCGCACAGCAAGCGGCCGCTGATCTTCAGACCTGGAGGAGG
AGATATGAGGGACAATTGGAGAAGTGAATTATATAAATATAAAGTAGTAAAAATTGAACCATTAGGAGTA
GCACCCACCAAGGCAAAGAGAAGAGTGGTGCAGAGAGAAAAAAGAGCAGTGGGAATAGGAGCTTTGTTCC
TTGGGTTCTTGGGAGCAGCAGGAAGCACTATGGGCGCAGCGTCAATGACGCTGACGGTACAGGCCAGACA
ATTATTGTCTGGTATAGTGCAGCAGCAGAACAATTTGCTGAGGGCTATTGAGGCGCAACAGCATCTGTTG
CAACTCACAGTCTGGGGCATCAAGCAGCTCCAGGCAAGAATCCTGGCTGTGGAAAGATACCTAAAGGATC
AACAGCTCCTGGGGATTTGGGGTTGCTCTGGAAAACTCATTTGCACCACTGCTGTGCCTTGGAATGCTAG
TTGGAGTAATAAATCTCTGGAACAGATTTGGAATCACACGACCTGGATGGAGTGGGACAGAGAAATTAAC
AATTACACAAGCTTAATACACTCCTTAATTGAAGAATCGCAAAACCAGCAAGAAAAGAATGAACAAGAAT
TATTGGAATTAGATAAATGGGCAAGTTTGTGGAATTGGTTTAACATAACAAATTGGCTGTGGTATATAAA
ATTATTCATAATGATAGTAGGAGGCTTGGTAGGTTTAAGAATAGTTTTTGCTGTACTTTCTATAGTGAAT
AGAGTTAGGCAGGGATATTCACCATTATCGTTTCAGACCCACCTCCCAACCCCGAGGGGACCCTTGCGCC
TTTTCCAAGGCAGCCCTGGGTTTGCGCAGGGACGCGGCTGCTCTGGGCGTGGTTCCGGGAAACGCAGCGG
CGCCGACCCTGGGTCTCGCACATTCTTCACGTCCGTTCGCAGCGTCACCCGGATCTTCGCCGCTACCCTT
GTGGGCCCCCCGGCGACGCTTCCTGCTCCGCCCCTAAGTCGGGAAGGTTCCTTGCGGTTCGCGGCGTGCC
GGACGTGACAAACGGAAGCCGCACGTCTCACTAGTACCCTCGCAGACGGACAGCGCCAGGGAGCAATGGC
AGCGCGCCGACCGCGATGGGCTGTGGCCAATAGCGGCTGCTCAGCAGGGCGCGCCGAGAGCAGCGGCCGG
GAAGGGGCGGTGCGGGAGGCGGGGTGTGGGGCGGTAGTGTGGGCCCTGTTCCTGCCCGCGCGGTGTTCCG
CATTCTGCAAGCCTCCGGAGCGCACGTCGGCAGTCGGCTCCCTCGTTGACCGAATCACCGACCTCTCTCC
CCAGGGGGTACCACCATGGCCAAGCCTTTGTCTCAAGAAGAATCCACCCTCATTGAAAGAGCAACGGCTA
CAATCAACAGCATCCCCATCTCTGAAGACTACAGCGTCGCCAGCGCAGCTCTCTCTAGCGACGGCCGCAT
CTTCACTGGTGTCAATGTATATCATTTTACTGGGGGACCTTGTGCAGAACTCGTGGTGCTGGGCACTGCT
GCTGCTGCGGCAGCTGGCAACCTGACTTGTATCGTCGCGATCGGAAATGAGAACAGGGGCATCTTGAGCC
CCTGCGGACGGTGCCGACAGGTGCTTCTCGATCTGCATCCTGGGATCAAAGCCATAGTGAAGGACAGTGA
TGGACAGCCGACGGCAGTTGGGATTCGTGAATTGCTGCCCTCTGGTTATGTGTGGGAGGGCCTGCAGCTG
CAGTAGTAAGAATTCTAGATCTTGAGACAAATGGCAGTATTCATCCACAATTTTAAAAGAAAAGGGGGGA
TTGGGGGGTACAGTGCAGGGGAAAGAATAGTAGACATAATAGCAACAGACATACAAACTAAAGAATTACA
AAAACAAATTACAAAAATTCAAAATTTTCGGGTTTATTACAGGGACAGCAGAGATCCACTTTGGCGCCGG
CTCGAGGGGG
