>Addgene plasmid #165013 | HLA_DRB1_04_01 | depositor partial sequence | sequence record 320505 | CMV-F primer
CTCTCTGGCTAACTGTCGGGATCAACAAGTTTGCCGCCACCATGGTGTGTCTGAAGTTCCCTGGAGGCTC
CTGCATGGCAGCTCTGACAGTGACACTGATGGTGCTGAGCTCCCCACTGGCTTTGGCTGGGGACACCCGA
CCACGTTTCTTGGAGCAGGTTAAACATGAGTGTCATTTCTTCAACGGGACGGAGCGGGTGCGGTTCCTGG
ACAGATACTTCTATCACCAAGAGGAGTACGTGCGCTTCGACAGCGACGTGGGGGAGTACCGGGCGGTGAC
GGAGCTGGGGCGGCCTGATGCCGAGTACTGGAACAGCCAGAAGGACCTCCTGGAGCAGAAGCGGGCCGCG
GTGGACACCTACTGCAGACACAACTACGGGGTTGGTGAGAGCTTCACAGTGCAGCGGCGAGTCTATCCTG
AGGTGACTGTGTATCCTGCAAAGACCCAGCCCCTGCAGCACCACAACCTCCTGGTCTGCTCTGTGAATGG
TTTCTATCCAGGCAGCATTGAAGTCAGGTGGTTCCGGAACGGCCAGGAAGAGAAGACTGGGGTGGTGTCC
ACAGGCCTGATCCAGAATGGAGACTGGACCTTCCAGACCCTGGTGATGCTGGAAACAGTTCCTCGGAGTG
GAGAGGTTTACACCTGCCAAGTGGAGCACCCAAGCCTGACGAGCCCTCTCACAGTGGAATGGAGAGCACG
GTCTGAATCTGCACAGAGCAAGATGCTGAGTGGAGTCGGGGGCTTCGTGCTGGGCCTGCTCTTCCTTGGG
GCCGGGCTGTTCATCTACTTCAGGAATCAGAAAGGACACTCTGGACTTCAGCCAACAGGATTCCTGAGCT
GATGTACAAAGTGGTTTAGTAATGAGCTAGCGCTAACCGGTGGCGCGTTAAGTCGACAATCAACCTCTGG
ATTACAAAATTTG
